Addgene plasmid #47232: TAL3513
Depositing lab: Keith Joung. Depositing organization: Massachusetts General Hospital. Publication: Targeted gene disruption in somatic zebrafish cells using engineered TALENs. Sander JD, Cade L, Khayter C, Reyon D, Peterson RT, Joung JK, Yeh JR. Nat Biotechnol. 2011 Aug 5;29(8):697-8. doi: 10.1038/nbt.1934. PubMed 21822241.
Backbone
  Vector backbone: JDS70
  Backbone manufacturer: Addgene plasmid #32285
  Backbone size w/o insert (bp): 6447
  Vector type: Mammalian Expression ; T7
Growth in bacteria
  Bacterial resistance: Ampicillin, 100 μg/mL
  Growth temperature: 37°C
  Growth strain: XL1 Blue
  Copy number: High Copy
Gene/Insert
  Gene/Insert name: ZebrafishCommunity-pcdh10a-right (alt name: pcdh10a)
  Species: D. rerio (zebrafish)
  Insert size (bp): 1430
  Entrez Gene: pcdh10a (a.k.a. pcr1, ZPCR1, pcdh10, fc56b06, wu:fc56b06, wu:fq40g12)
  Promoter: CMV
  Tag / fusion protein: 3X Flag (N terminal on backbone); WT FOKI (C terminal on backbone)
  Cloning method: Restriction Enzyme; 5′ cloning site BsmBI (destroyed during cloning); 3′ cloning site BsmBI (destroyed during cloning)
  Sequencing primers: 5′ CMV-F; 3′ BGH-rev
Terms and licenses: Academic/Nonprofit Terms; Industry Terms: Not Available to Industry
Depositor comments: Target binding site: TGGAAACGGCGCGCGGAA It is strongly recommended that users perform a diagnostic digest to verify this plasmid prior to use. For example, a double digest of the plasmid with BamHI and KpnI should result in two bands at 2.3kb and 5.8kb.
How to cite: TAL3513 was a gift from Keith Joung (Addgene plasmid # 47232 ; http://n2t.net/addgene:47232 ; RRID:Addgene_47232)
