[The description below was written by a language model from this plasmid's Addgene catalogue record.]
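Description:
TAL3513 is a TALEN expression plasmid encoding the "right" monomer of a nuclease pair designed against the zebrafish (D. rerio) protocadherin gene pcdh10a. It is built on the JDS70 backbone, a roughly 6.4 kb TALEN framework vector classed as mammalian expression with a T7 promoter. It is maintained in E. coli as a high-copy plasmid under ampicillin selection. The record does not include a feature table, so the origin of replication and other backbone elements are not itemised. The use of a BGH reverse sequencing primer suggests a BGH polyadenylation region downstream of the coding sequence.

The insert, about 1.4 kb, is an engineered array of TAL effector repeats that specifies recognition of an 18-nucleotide site in pcdh10a. It was cloned between two BsmBI sites, which were destroyed during cloning. This places it in frame with elements supplied by the backbone: an N-terminal 3X FLAG tag for detection and a C-terminal wild-type FokI nuclease domain. FokI cleaves only as a dimer, so this monomer is meant to be used with a matching "left" TALEN that binds the opposite strand nearby. Together the pair makes a double-strand break in the spacer between the two sites, and error-prone repair of that break can produce disruptive indels.

The CMV promoter drives expression in transfected mammalian cells. The T7 promoter allows in vitro transcription of TALEN mRNA, which fits the associated work on targeted gene disruption in somatic zebrafish cells. The name indicates that the construct belongs to a community set of zebrafish-targeting TALENs.
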