>Addgene plasmid #47232 | TAL3513 | depositor partial sequence | sequence record 67319 | Insert sequence
ATGGACTACAAAGACCATGACGGTGATTATAAAGATCATGACATCGATTACAAGGATGACGATGACAAGA
TGGCCCCCAAGAAGAAGAGGAAGGTGGGCATTCACCGCGGGGTACCTATGGTGGACTTGAGGACACTCGG
TTATTCGCAACAGCAACAGGAGAAAATCAAGCCTAAGGTCAGGAGCACCGTCGCGCAACACCACGAGGCG
CTTGTGGGGCATGGCTTCACTCATGCGCATATTGTCGCGCTTTCACAGCACCCTGCGGCGCTTGGGACGG
TGGCTGTCAAATACCAAGATATGATTGCGGCCCTGCCCGAAGCCACGCACGAGGCAATTGTAGGGGTCGG
TAAACAGTGGTCGGGAGCGCGAGCACTTGAGGCGCTGCTGACTGTGGCGGGTGAGCTTAGGGGGCCTCCG
CTCCAGCTCGACACCGGGCAGCTGCTGAAGATCGCGAAGAGAGGGGGAGTAACAGCGGTAGAGGCAGTGC
ACGCCTGGCGCAATGCGCTCACCGGGGCCCCCTTGAACCTGACCCCAGACCAGGTAGTCGCAATCGCGAA
CAATAATGGGGGAAAGCAAGCCCTGGAAACCGTGCAAAGGTTGTTGCCGGTCCTTTGTCAAGACCACGGC
CTTACACCGGAGCAAGTCGTGGCCATTGCAAATAATAACGGTGGCAAACAGGCTCTTGAGACGGTTCAGA
GACTTCTCCCAGTTCTCTGTCAAGCCCACGGGCTGACTCCCGATCAAGTTGTAGCGATTGCGTCGAACAT
TGGAGGGAAACAAGCATTGGAGACTGTCCAACGGCTCCTTCCCGTGTTGTGTCAAGCCCACGGTTTGACG
CCTGCACAAGTGGTCGCCATCGCCTCCAATATTGGCGGTAAGCAGGCGCTGGAAACAGTACAGCGCCTGC
TGCCTGTACTGTGCCAGGATCATGGACTGACCCCAGACCAGGTAGTCGCAATCGCGTCGAACATTGGGGG
AAAGCAAGCCCTGGAAACCGTGCAAAGGTTGTTGCCGGTCCTTTGTCAAGACCACGGCCTTACACCGGAG
CAAGTCGTGGCCATTGCATCCCACGACGGTGGCAAACAGGCTCTTGAGACGGTTCAGAGACTTCTCCCAG
TTCTCTGTCAAGCCCACGGGCTGACTCCCGATCAAGTTGTAGCGATTGCGAATAACAATGGAGGGAAACA
AGCATTGGAGACTGTCCAACGGCTCCTTCCCGTGTTGTGTCAAGCCCACGGTTTGACGCCTGCACAAGTG
GTCGCCATCGCCAACAACAACGGCGGTAAGCAGGCGCTGGAAACAGTACAGCGCCTGCTGCCTGTACTGT
GCCAGGATCATGGACTGACCCCAGACCAGGTAGTCGCAATCGCGTCACATGACGGGGGAAAGCAAGCCCT
GGAAACCGTGCAAAGGTTGTTGCCGGTCCTTTGTCAAGACCACGGCCTTACACCGGAGCAAGTCGTGGCC
ATTGCAAATAATAACGGTGGCAAACAGGCTCTTGAGACGGTTCAGAGACTTCTCCCAGTTCTCTGTCAAG
CCCACGGGCTGACTCCCGATCAAGTTGTAGCGATTGCGTCGCATGACGGAGGGAAACAAGCATTGGAGAC
TGTCCAACGGCTCCTTCCCGTGTTGTGTCAAGCCCACGGTTTGACGCCTGCACAAGTGGTCGCCATCGCC
AACAACAACGGCGGTAAGCAGGCGCTGGAAACAGTACAGCGCCTGCTGCCTGTACTGTGCCAGGATCATG
GACTGACCCCAGACCAGGTAGTCGCAATCGCGTCACATGACGGGGGAAAGCAAGCCCTGGAAACCGTGCA
AAGGTTGTTGCCGGTCCTTTGTCAAGACCACGGCCTTACACCGGAGCAAGTCGTGGCCATTGCAAATAAT
AACGGTGGCAAACAGGCTCTTGAGACGGTTCAGAGACTTCTCCCAGTTCTCTGTCAAGCCCACGGGCTGA
CTCCCGATCAAGTTGTAGCGATTGCGAATAACAATGGAGGGAAACAAGCATTGGAGACTGTCCAACGGCT
CCTTCCCGTGTTGTGTCAAGCCCACGGTTTGACGCCTGCACAAGTGGTCGCCATCGCCTCCAATATTGGC
GGTAAGCAGGCGCTGGAAACAGTACAGCGCCTGCTGCCTGTACTGTGCCAGGATCATGGACTGACACCCG
AACAGGTGGTCGCCATTGCTTCTAACATCGGAGGACGGCCAGCCTTGGAG
