>Addgene plasmid #47232 | TAL3513 | addgene partial sequence | sequence record 69189 | JDS-TALEN-F 5'-TAGGGGTCGGTAAACAGTGG-3'
TGTGGCGGGTGAGCTTAGGGGGCCTCCGCTCCAGCTCGACACCGGGCAGCTGCTGAAGATCGCGAAGAGA
GGGGGAGTAACAGCGGTAGAGGCAGTGCACGCCTGGCGCAATGCGCTCACCGGGGCCCCCTTGAACCTGA
CCCCAGACCAGGTAGTCGCAATCGCGAACAATAATGGGGGAAAGCAAGCCCTGGAAACCGTGCAAAGGTT
GTTGCCGGTCCTTTGTCAAGACCACGGCCTTACACCGGAGCAAGTCGTGGCCATTGCAAATAATAACGGT
GGCAAACAGGCTCTTGAGACGGTTCAGAGACTTCTCCCAGTTCTCTGTCAAGCCCACGGGCTGACTCCCG
ATCAAGTTGTAGCGATTGCGTCGAACATTGGAGGGAAACAAGCATTGGAGACTGTCCAACGGCTCCTTCC
CGTGTTGTGTCAAGCCCACGGTTTGACGCCTGCACAAGTGGTCGCCATCGCCTCCAATATTGGCGGTAAG
CAGGCGCTGGAAACAGTACAGCGCCTGCTGCCTGTACTGTGCCAGGATCATGGACTGACCCCAGACCAGG
TAGTCGCAATCGCGTCGAACATTGGGGGAAAGCAAGCCCTGGAAACCGTGCAAAGGTTGTTGCCGGTCCT
TTGTCAAGACCACGGCCTTACACCGGAGCAAGTCGTGGCCATTGCATCCCACGACGGTGGCAAACAGGCT
CTTGAGACGGTTCAGAGACTTCTCCCAGTTCTCTGTCAAGCCCACGGGCTGACTCCCGATCAAGTTGTAG
CGATTGCGAATAACAATGGAGGGAAACAAGCATTGGAGACTGTCCAACGGCTCCTTCCCGTGTTGTGTCA
AGCCCACGGTTTGACGCCTGCACAAGTGGTCGCCATCGCCA
